>Addgene plasmid #157384 | pD649-HAsp-FCGRT-COMP5AP-AviTag-9xHis | addgene full sequence | sequence record 417401 | Addgene NGS Result
GGCATTGATTATTGACTAGTTATTAATAGTAATCAATTACGGGGTCATTAGTTCATAGCCCATATATGGA
GTTCCGCGTTACATAACTTACGGTAAATGGCCCGCCTGGCTGACCGCCCAACGACCCCCGCCCATTGACG
TCAATAATGACGTATGTTCCCATAGTAACGCCAATAGGGACTTTCCATTGACGTCAATGGGTGGAGTATT
TACGGTAAACTGCCCACTTGGCAGTACATCAAGTGTATCATATGCCAAGTACGCCCCCTATTGACGTCAA
TGACGGTAAATGGCCCGCCTGGCATTATGCCCAGTACATGACCTTATGGGACTTTCCTACTTGGCAGTAC
ATCTACGTATTAGTCATCGCTATTACCATGGTGATGCGGTTTTGGCAGTACATCAATGGGCGTGGATAGC
GGTTTGACTCACGGGGATTTCCAAGTCTCCACCCCATTGACGTCAATGGGAGTTTGTTTTGGCACCAAAA
TCAACGGGACTTTCCAAAATGTCGTAACAACTCCGCCCCATTGACGCAAATGGGCGGTAGGCGTGTACGG
TGGGAGGTCTATATAAGCAGAGCTCGTTTAGTGAACCGTCAGATCGCCTGGAGACGCCATCCACGCTGTT
TTGACCTCCATAGAAGACACCGGGACCGATCCAGCCTCCGCGGCCGGGAACGGTGCATTGGAACGCGGAT
TCCCCGTGCCAAGAGTGACGTAAGTACCGCCTATAGAGTCTATAGGCCCACCCCCTTGGCTTCGTTAGAA
CGCGGCTACAATTAATACATAACCTTATGTATCATACACATACGATTTAGGTGACACTATAGAATAACAT
CCACTTTGCCTTTCTCTCCACAGGTGTCCACTCCCAGGTCCAACTGCACCTCGGTTCTATCGAAAACGCG
CCTGCTAGCGCCACCATGAAGACCATCATTGCCCTGAGCTACATCTTCTGCCTGGTGTTCGCTGCGGCCG
CC
[297 nt withheld, positions 983-1279]
GGCGGAGGCGGATCTGGTGGCGGAGGAAGTGGCGGCGGAGGATCT
[822 nt withheld, positions 1325-2146]
GGCGCGCCGGAAGATCAAGTTGATCCAAGATTGATTGATGGCAAGGGCGGATCTCTGGAGGTGCTGTTCC
AGGGACCAGGCGGAAGCGGCAATCCCGGCGGCGATCTGGCCCCCCAGATGCTGCGCGAGCTGCAGGAGAC
CAATGCCGCCCTGCAGGACGTGCGCGAGCTGCTGCGCCACCGCGTGAAGGAGATCACCTTCCTGAAGAAC
ACCGTGATGGAGTGCGACGCCTGCGGTATGCAGCCCTCTAGAGGCTCCGGCTCCATCATCCCAGTTGAGG
AGGAGAACCCGGACTTCTGGAACCGCGAGGCAGCCGAGGCCCTGGGTGCCGCCAAGAAGCTGCAGCCTGC
ACAGACAGCCGCCAAGAACCTCATCATCTTCCTGGGCGATGGGATGGGGGTGTCTACGGTGACAGCTGCC
AGGATCCTAAAAGGGCAGAAGAAGGACAAACTGGGGCCTGAGATACCCCTGGCCATGGACCGCTTCCCAT
ATGTGGCTCTGTCCAAGACATACAATGTAGACAAACATGTGCCAGACAGTGGAGCCACAGCCACGGCCTA
CCTGTGCGGGGTCAAGGGCAACTTCCAGACCATTGGCTTGAGTGCAGCCGCCCGCTTTAACCAGTGCAAC
ACGACACGCGGCAACGAGGTCATCTCCGTGATGAATCGGGCCAAGAAAGCAGGGAAGTCAGTGGGAGTGG
TAACCACCACACGAGTGCAGCACGCCTCGCCAGCCGGCACCTACGCCCACACGGTGAACCGCAACTGGTA
CTCGGACGCCGACGTGCCTGCCTCGGCCCGCCAGGAGGGGTGCCAGGACATCGCTACGCAGCTCATCTCC
AACATGGACATTGACGTGATCCTAGGTGGAGGCCGAAAGTACATGTTTCGCATGGGAACCCCAGACCCTG
AGTACCCAGATGACTACAGCCAAGGTGGGACCAGGCTGGACGGGAAGAATCTGGTGCAGGAATGGCTGGC
GAAGCGCCAGGGTGCCCGGTATGTGTGGAACCGCACTGAGCTCATGCAGGCTTCCCTGGACCCGTCTGTG
ACCCATCTCATGGGTCTCTTTGAGCCTGGAGACATGAAATACGAGATCCACCGAGACTCCACACTGGACC
CCTCCCTGATGGAGATGACAGAGGCTGCCCTGCGCCTGCTGAGCAGGAACCCCCGCGGCTTCTTCCTCTT
CGTGGAGGGTGGTCGCATCGACCATGGTCATCATGAAAGCAGGGCTTACCGGGCACTGACTGAGACGATC
ATGTTCGACGACGCCATTGAGAGGGCGGGCCAGCTCACCAGCGAGGAGGACACGCTGAGCCTCGTCACTG
CCGACCACTCCCACGTCTTCTCCTTCGGAGGCTACCCCCTGCGAGGGAGCTCCATCTTCGGGCTGGCCCC
TGGCAAGGCCCGGGACAGGAAGGCCTACACGGTCCTCCTATACGGAAACGGTCCAGGCTATGTGCTCAAG
GACGGCGCCCGGCCGGATGTTACCGAGAGCGAGAGCGGGAGCCCCGAGTATCGGCAGCAGTCAGCAGTGC
CCCTGGACGAAGAGACCCACGCAGGCGAGGACGTGGCGGTGTTCGCGCGCGGCCCGCAGGCGCACCTGGT
TCACGGCGTGCAGGAGCAGACCTTCATAGCGCACGTCATGGCCTTCGCCGCCTGCCTGGAGCCCTACACC
GCCTGCGACCTGGCGCCCCCCGCCGGCACCACCGACGCCGCGCACCCGGGTGGCGGAGGACTGAACGACA
TCTTCGAGGCTCAGAAAATCGAATGGCACGAACATCACCATCACCATCACCATCACCATTAAGGCCGGCC
TGTAGTCACTGGCACAACGCGTTACCCGGTAAGCCAATCGGGTATACACGGTCGTCATACTGCAGACAGG
GTTCTTCTACTTTGCAAGATAGTCTTGAGTAGTAAAATAAATAGATAGAGAAAATCAGCCTCGACTGTGC
CTTCTAGTTGCCAGCCATCTGTTGTTTGCCCCTCCCCCGTGCCTTCCTTGACCCTGGAAGGTGCCACTCC
CACTGTCCTTTCCTAATAAAATGAGGAAATTGCATCACAACACTCAACCCTATCTCGGTCTATTCTTTTG
ATTTATAAGGGATTTTGCCGATTTCGGCCTATTGGTTAAAAAATGAGCTGATTTAACAAAAATTTAACGC
GAATTAATTCTGTGGAATGTGTGTCAGTTAGGGTGTGGAAAGTCCCCAGGCTCCCCAGCAGGCAGAAGTA
TGCAAAGCATGCATCTCAATTAGTCAGCAACCAGGTGTGGAAAGTCCCCAGGCTCCCCAGCAGGCAGAAG
TATGCAAAGCATGCATCTCAATTAGTCAGCAACCATAGTCCCGCCCCTAACTCCGCCCATCCCGCCCCTA
ACTCCGCCCAGTTCCGCCCATTCTCCGCCCCATGGCTGACTAATTTTTTTTATTTATGCAGAGGCCGAGG
CCGCCTCTGCCTCTGAGCTATTCCAGAAGTAGTGAGGAGGCTTTTTTGGAGGCCTAGGCTTTTGCAAAAA
GCTCCCGGGAGCTTGTATATCCATTTTCGGATCTGATCAGCACGTGTTGACAATTAATCATCGGCATAGT
ATATCGGCATAGTATAATACGACAAGGTGAGGAACTAAACCATGACCGAGTACAAGCCCACGGTGCGCCT
CGCCACCCGCGACGACGTCCCCAGGGCCGTACGCACCCTCGCCGCCGCGTTCGCCGACTACCCCGCCACG
CGCCACACCGTCGATCCGGACCGCCACATCGAGCGGGTCACCGAGCTGCAAGAACTCTTCCTCACGCGCG
TCGGGCTCGACATCGGCAAGGTGTGGGTCGCGGACGACGGCGCCGCGGTGGCGGTCTGGACCACGCCGGA
GAGCGTCGAAGCGGGGGCGGTGTTCGCCGAGATCGGCCCGCGCATGGCCGAGTTGAGCGGTTCCCGGCTG
GCCGCGCAGCAACAGATGGAAGGCCTCCTGGCGCCGCACCGGCCCAAGGAGCCCGCGTGGTTCCTGGCCA
CCGTCGGCGTCTCGCCCGACCACCAGGGCAAGGGTCTGGGCAGCGCCGTCGTGCTCCCCGGAGTGGAGGC
GGCCGAGCGCGCCGGGGTGCCCGCCTTCCTGGAGACATCCGCGCCCCGCAACCTCCCCTTCTACGAGCGG
CTCGGCTTCACCGTCACCGCCGACGTCGAGGTGCCCGAAGGACCGCGCACCTGGTGCATGACCCGCAAGC
CCGGTGCCTGACACGTGCTACGAGATTTCGATTCCACCGCCGCCTTCTATGAAAGGTTGGGCTTCGGAAT
CGTTTTCCGGGACGCCGGCTGGATGATCCTCCAGCGCGGGGATCTCATGCTGGAGTTCTTCGCCCACCCC
AACTTGTTTATTGCAGCTTATAATGGTTACAAATAAAGCAATAGCATCACAAATTTCACAAATAAAGCAT
TTTTTTCACTGCATTCTAGTTGTGGTTTGTCCAAACTCATCAATGTATCTTATCATGTCTGTATACCGTC
GACCTCTAGCTAGAGCTTGGCGTAATCATGGTCATTACCAATGCTTAATCAGTGAGGCACCTATCTCAGC
GATCTGTCTATTTCGTTCATCCATAGTTGCCTGACTCCCCGTCGTGTAGATAACTACGATACGGGAGGGC
TTACCATCTGGCCCCAGCGCTGCGATGATACCGCGAGAACCACGCTCACCGGCTCCGGATTTATCAGCAA
TAAACCAGCCAGCCGGAAGGGCCGAGCGCAGAAGTGGTCCTGCAACTTTATCCGCCTCCATCCAGTCTAT
TAATTGTTGCCGGGAAGCTAGAGTAAGTAGTTCGCCAGTTAATAGTTTGCGCAACGTTGTTGCCATCGCT
ACAGGCATCGTGGTGTCACGCTCGTCGTTTGGTATGGCTTCATTCAGCTCCGGTTCCCAACGATCAAGGC
GAGTTACATGATCCCCCATGTTGTGCAAAAAAGCGGTTAGCTCCTTCGGTCCTCCGATCGTTGTCAGAAG
TAAGTTGGCCGCAGTGTTATCACTCATGGTTATGGCAGCACTGCATAATTCTCTTACTGTCATGCCATCC
GTAAGATGCTTTTCTGTGACTGGTGAGTACTCAACCAAGTCATTCTGAGAATAGTGTATGCGGCGACCGA
GTTGCTCTTGCCCGGCGTCAATACGGGATAATACCGCGCCACATAGCAGAACTTTAAAAGTGCTCATCAT
TGGAAAACGTTCTTCGGGGCGAAAACTCTCAAGGATCTTACCGCTGTTGAGATCCAGTTCGATGTAACCC
ACTCGTGCACCCAACTGATCTTCAGCATCTTTTACTTTCACCAGCGTTTCTGGGTGAGCAAAAACAGGAA
GGCAAAATGCCGCAAAAAAGGGAATAAGGGCGACACGGAAATGTTGAATACTCATATTCTTCCTTTTTCA
ATATTATTGAAGCATTTATCAGGGTTATTGTCTCATGAGCGGATACATATTTGAATGTATTTAGAAAAAT
AAACAAATAGGGGTCAGTGTTACAACCAATTAACCAATTCTGAACATTATCGCGAGCCCATTTATACCTG
AATATGGCTCATAACACCCCTTGCTCATGACCAAAATCCCTTAACGTGAGTTACGCGCGCGTCGTTCCAC
TGAGCGTCAGACCCCGTAGAAAAGATCAAAGGATCTTCTTGAGATCCTTTTTTTCTGCGCGTAATCTGCT
GCTTGCAAACAAAAAAACCACCGCTACCAGCGGTGGTTTGTTTGCCGGATCAAGAGCTACCAACTCTTTT
TCCGAAGGTAACTGGCTTCAGCAGAGCGCAGATACCAAATACTGTTCTTCTAGTGTAGCCGTAGTTAGCC
CACCACTTCAAGAACTCTGTAGCACCGCCTACATACCTCGCTCTGCTAATCCTGTTACCAGTGGCTGCTG
CCAGTGGCGATAAGTCGTGTCTTACCGGGTTGGACTCAAGACGATAGTTACCGGATAAGGCGCAGCGGTC
GGGCTGAACGGGGGGTTCGTGCACACAGCCCAGCTTGGAGCGAACGACCTACACCGAACTGAGATACCTA
CAGCGTGAGCTATGAGAAAGCGCCACGCTTCCCGAAGGGAGAAAGGCGGACAGGTATCCGGTAAGCGGCA
GGGTCGGAACAGGAGAGCGCACGAGGGAGCTTCCAGGGGGAAACGCCTGGTATCTTTATAGTCCTGTCGG
GTTTCGCCACCTCTGACTTGAGCGTCGATTTTTGTGATGCTCGTCAGGGGGGCGGAGCCTATGGAAAAAC
GCCAGCAACGCGGCCTTTTTACGGTTCCTGGCCTTTTGCTGGCCTTTTGCTCACATGTTCTTTCCTGCGT
TATCCCCTGATTCTGTGGATAACCGTATTACCGCCTTTGAGTGAGCTGATACCGCTCGCCGCAGCCGAAC
GACCGAGCGCAGCGAGTCAGTGAGCGAGGAAGCGGAAGGCGAGAGTAGGGAACTGCCAGGCATCAAACTA
AGCAGAAGGCCCCTGACGGATGGCCTTTTTGCGTTTCTACAAACTCTTTCTGTGTTGTAAAACGACGGCC
AGTCTTAAGCTCGGGCCCCCTGGGCGGTTCTGATAACGAGTAATCGTTAATCCGCAAATAACGTAAAAAC
CCGCTTCGGCGGGTTTTTTTATGGGGGGAGTTTAGGGAAAGAGCATTTGTCAGAATATTTAAGGGCGCCT
GTCACTTTGCTTGATATATGAGAATTATTTAACCTTATAAATGAGAAAAAAGCAACGCACTTTAAATAAG
ATACGTTGCTTTTTCGATTGATGAACACCTATAATTAAACTATTCATCTATTATTTATGATTTTTTGTAT
ATACAATATTTCTAGTTTGTTAAAGAGAATTAAGAAAATAAATCTCGAAAATAATAAAGGGAAAATCAGT
TTTTGATATCAAAATTATACATGTCAACGATAATACAAAATATAATACAAACTATAAGATGTTATCAGTA
TTTATTATCATTTAGAATAAATTTTGTGTCGCCCTTAATTGTGAGCGGATAACAATTACGAGCTTCATGC
ACAGTGGCGTTGACTCAATATTGGCCATTAGCCATATTATTCATTGGTTATATAGCATAAATCAATATTG
GCTATTGGCCATTGCATACGTTGTATCTATATCATAATATGTACATTTATATTGGCTCATGTCCAATATG
ACCGCCATGTT
Features (pLannotate 1.2.2; 25 found; start..end, strand, type, name):
     77..380     +  enhancer       CMV enhancer: human cytomegalovirus immediate early enhancer
    381..584     +  promoter       CMV promoter: human cytomegalovirus (CMV) immediate early promoter
    720..763     +  intron         CMV intron (fragment): modified intron A from human cytomegalovirus
    815..833     +  promoter       SP6 promoter: promoter for bacteriophage SP6 RNA polymerase
    837..874     +  CDS            IgH signal sequence (fragment): signal sequence from the mouse immunoglobulin heavy chain variable region
    938..1279    +  CDS            B2M (sequence partly withheld): B2MG_CHLAE - Experimental evidence at protein level: Swiss-Prot protein existence level 1. Component of the class I major histocompatibility complex (MHC). Involved in the presentation of peptide antigens to the immune system. From Chlorocebus aethiops (Green monkey) (Cercopithecus aethiops).
   1325..2146    +  CDS            FCGRT (fragment) (sequence withheld): FCGRN_HUMAN - Also known as FCRN. Experimental evidence at protein level: Swiss-Prot protein existence level 1. (Microbial infection) Acts as an uncoating receptor for a panel of echoviruses including Echovirus 5, 6, 7, 9, 11, 13, 25 and 29. From Homo sapiens (Human).
   2243..2422    +  CDS            Comp (fragment): COMP_RAT - Experimental evidence at protein level: Swiss-Prot protein existence level 1. May play a role in the structural integrity of cartilage via its interaction with other extracellular matrix proteins such as the collagens and fibronectin. Can mediate the interaction of chondrocytes with the cartilage extracellular matrix through interaction with cell surface integrin receptors. Could play a role in the pathogenesis of osteoarthritis. Potent suppressor of apoptosis in both primary chondrocytes and transformed cells. Suppresses apoptosis by blocking the activation of caspase-3 and by indu
   2410..3862    +  CDS            SEAP (fragment): secreted alkaline phosphatase from human placenta The natural enzyme has a C-terminal transmembrane sequence that is replaced by a GPI anchor.
   3887..3928    +  CDS            AviTag™ (fragment): peptide tag that allows for enzymatic biotinylation
   3932..3955    +  CDS            8xHis: 8xHis affinity tag
   4101..4212    +  polyA_signal   bGH poly(A) signal: bovine growth hormone polyadenylation signal
   4213..4321    +  rep_origin     f1 ori (fragment): f1 bacteriophage origin of replication; arrow indicates direction of (+) strand synthesis
   4335..4664    +  promoter       SV40 promoter: SV40 enhancer and early promoter
   4712..4759    +  promoter       EM7 promoter: synthetic bacterial promoter&nbsp
   4778..5377    +  CDS            PuroR (fragment): puromycin N-acetyltransferase; pac from Streptomyces; confers resistance to puromycin
   5387..5512    +  CDS            ble (fragment): BLE_KLEPN - Experimental evidence at protein level: Swiss-Prot protein existence level 1. Binding protein with a strong affinity to the bleomycin family of antibiotics. Binds to CL990; an antimitotic-antibiotic compound. From Klebsiella pneumoniae.
   5507..5628    +  polyA_signal   SV40 poly(A) signal: SV40 polyadenylation signal
   5681..6541    -  CDS            AmpR: β-lactamase; bla; confers resistance to ampicillin, carbenicillin, and related antibiotics
   6544..6640    -  promoter       AmpR promoter (fragment): bla
   6670..6694    -  CDS            KanR (fragment): aminoglycoside phosphotransferase; aph(3')-Ia; confers resistance to kanamycin
   6805..7393    +  rep_origin     ori: high-copy-number ColE1/pMB1/pBR322/pUC origin of replication
   7618..7635    +  terminator     rrnB T2 terminator (fragment): transcription terminator T2 from the E. coli rrnB gene
   7660..7679    -  CDS            lacZα (fragment): LacZα fragment of β-galactosidase; lacZ fragment
   8135..8151    +  protein_bind   lac operator: The lac repressor binds to the lac operator to inhibit transcription in E. coli. This inhibition can be relieved by adding lactose or isopropyl-β-D-thiogalactopyranoside (IPTG). lac repressor encoded by lacI
