[The description below was written by a language model from this plasmid's Addgene catalogue record and pLannotate feature annotations shown in this document.]
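Description:
pD649-HAsp-FCGRT-COMP5AP-AviTag-9xHis is a mammalian expression plasmid on the pD649 backbone, designed to secrete the extracellular domain of a human cell-surface protein, here FCGRT (the neonatal Fc receptor alpha chain, FcRn), as a tagged multimeric fusion. It is propagated in E. coli at high copy from a ColE1/pUC-type origin with ampicillin selection. The sequenced record is about 8.3 kb. The feature table also shows an SV40 promoter/EM7 promoter unit driving a puromycin N-acetyltransferase gene with an SV40 polyadenylation signal, which could allow puromycin selection in mammalian cells, along with small remnants of f1 ori, ble, KanR and lacZα that appear to be non-functional fragments.

Expression is driven by the CMV enhancer and promoter with a fragment of CMV intron A. A downstream SP6 promoter can serve for in vitro transcription and as a sequencing primer site, and the transcript ends at a bGH poly(A) signal. The open reading frame begins with a signal sequence ("HAsp" in the name, though annotated as an IgH signal sequence fragment). Notably, the annotation then shows a beta-2-microglobulin coding region ahead of the FCGRT fragment, suggesting a single-chain arrangement with FcRn's obligate light chain. The catalogue fields do not mention this, and the best database match is to a green monkey B2M entry. Downstream, on the backbone, are the pentamerising coiled-coil region of rat COMP, placental alkaline phosphatase, an AviTag for enzymatic biotinylation and a polyhistidine tag (9xHis by name, annotated as 8xHis). Pentamerisation increases avidity and alkaline phosphatase gives an enzymatic readout, suiting the construct to the extracellular protein-protein interaction screening for which the collection was built. The depositor notes that some plasmids in this collection may carry an IS4-like transposase insertion upstream of the CMV promoter, but none is annotated here.
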