Addgene plasmid #157384: pD649-HAsp-FCGRT-COMP5AP-AviTag-9xHis
Purpose: Mammalian expression of cell-surface protein extracellular domain fused to COMP5AP-AviTag-9xHis. Protein is secreted from cells.
Depositing lab: Chris Garcia. Depositing organization: Stanford University. Publication: A Human IgSF Cell-Surface Interactome Reveals a Complex Network of Protein-Protein Interactions. Wojtowicz WM, Vielmetter J, Fernandes RA, Siepe DH, Eastman CL, Chisholm GB, Cox S, Klock H, Anderson PW, Rue SM, Miller JJ, Glaser SM, Bragstad ML, Vance J, Lam AW, Lesley SA, Zinn K, Garcia KC. Cell. 2020 Aug 20;182(4):1027-1043.e17. doi: 10.1016/j.cell.2020.07.025. PubMed 32822567.
Backbone
  Vector backbone: pD649
  Backbone size w/o insert (bp): 7153
  Vector type: Mammalian Expression
Growth in bacteria
  Bacterial resistance: Ampicillin, 100 μg/mL
  Growth temperature: 37°C
  Growth strain: DH5alpha
  Copy number: High Copy
Gene/Insert
  Gene/Insert name: FCGRT (alt name: FCGRN)
  Species: H. sapiens (human)
  Insert size (bp): 1164
  Entrez Gene: FCGRT (a.k.a. FCRN, FcgammaRn, alpha-chain)
  Promoter: CMV/SP6
  Tag / fusion protein: COMP5AP-AviTag-9xHis (C terminal on backbone)
  Cloning method: Restriction Enzyme; 5′ cloning site GCGGCCGC (not destroyed); 3′ cloning site GGCGCGCC (not destroyed)
  Sequencing primers: 5′ ATTTAGGTGACACTATAG; 3′ CGTCGCACTCCATCACGGTG
Resource information
  A portion of this plasmid was derived from a plasmid made by: synthesis by ThermoFisher
Terms and licenses: Academic/Nonprofit Terms; Industry Terms: Not Available to Industry
Depositor comments: Some plasmids in this collection may have an IS4-like element ISVsa5 family transposase upstream of the CMV promoter.
How to cite: pD649-HAsp-FCGRT-COMP5AP-AviTag-9xHis was a gift from Chris Garcia (Addgene plasmid # 157384 ; http://n2t.net/addgene:157384 ; RRID:Addgene_157384)
