>Addgene plasmid #157384 | pD649-HAsp-FCGRT-COMP5AP-AviTag-9xHis | depositor partial sequence | sequence record 303878 | insert (extracellular domain)
[297 nt withheld, positions 1-297]
GGCGGAGGCGGATCTGGTGGCGGAGGAAGTGGCGGCGGAGGATCT
[822 nt withheld, positions 343-1164]
